>Addgene plasmid #143843 | TFORF1755 | addgene full sequence | sequence record 396276 | Addgene NGS Result
TTAATGTAGTCTTATGCAATACTCTTGTAGTCTTGCAACATGGTAACGATGAGTTAGCAACATGCCTTAC
AAGGAGAGAAAAAGCACCGTGCATGCCGATTGGTGGAAGTAAGGTGGTACGATCGTGCCTTATTAGGAAG
GCAACAGACGGGTCTGACATGGATTGGACGAACCACTGAATTGCCGCATTGCAGAGATATTGTATTTAAG
TGCCTAGCTCGATACATAAACGGGTCTCTCTGGTTAGACCAGATCTGAGCCTGGGAGCTCTCTGGCTAAC
TAGGGAACCCACTGCTTAAGCCTCAATAAAGCTTGCCTTGAGTGCTTCAAGTAGTGTGTGCCCGTCTGTT
GTGTGACTCTGGTAACTAGAGATCCCTCAGACCCTTTTAGTCAGTGTGGAAAATCTCTAGCAGTGGCGCC
CGAACAGGGACTTGAAAGCGAAAGGGAAACCAGAGGAGCTCTCTCGACGCAGGACTCGGCTTGCTGAAGC
GCGCACGGCAAGAGGCGAGGGGCGGCGACTGGTGAGTACGCCAAAAATTTTGACTAGCGGAGGCTAGAAG
GAGAGAGATGGGTGCGAGAGCGTCAGTATTAAGCGGGGGAGAATTAGATCGCGATGGGAAAAAATTCGGT
TAAGGCCAGGGGGAAAGAAAAAATATAAATTAAAACATATAGTATGGGCAAGCAGGGAGCTAGAACGATT
CGCAGTTAATCCTGGCCTGTTAGAAACATCAGAAGGCTGTAGACAAATACTGGGACAGCTACAACCATCC
CTTCAGACAGGATCAGAAGAACTTAGATCATTATATAATACAGTAGCAACCCTCTATTGTGTGCATCAAA
GGATAGAGATAAAAGACACCAAGGAAGCTTTAGACAAGATAGAGGAAGAGCAAAACAAAAGTAAGACCAC
CGCACAGCAAGCGGCCGCTGATCTTCAGACCTGGAGGAGGAGATATGAGGGACAATTGGAGAAGTGAATT
ATATAAATATAAAGTAGTAAAAATTGAACCATTAGGAGTAGCACCCACCAAGGCAAAGAGAAGAGTGGTG
CAGAGAGAAAAAAGAGCAGTGGGAATAGGAGCTTTGTTCCTTGGGTTCTTGGGAGCAGCAGGAAGCACTA
TGGGCGCAGCGTCAATGACGCTGACGGTACAGGCCAGACAATTATTGTCTGGTATAGTGCAGCAGCAGAA
CAATTTGCTGAGGGCTATTGAGGCGCAACAGCATCTGTTGCAACTCACAGTCTGGGGCATCAAGCAGCTC
CAGGCAAGAATCCTGGCTGTGGAAAGATACCTAAAGGATCAACAGCTCCTGGGGATTTGGGGTTGCTCTG
GAAAACTCATTTGCACCACTGCTGTGCCTTGGAATGCTAGTTGGAGTAATAAATCTCTGGAACAGATTTG
GAATCACACGACCTGGATGGAGTGGGACAGAGAAATTAACAATTACACAAGCTTAATACACTCCTTAATT
GAAGAATCGCAAAACCAGCAAGAAAAGAATGAACAAGAATTATTGGAATTAGATAAATGGGCAAGTTTGT
GGAATTGGTTTAACATAACAAATTGGCTGTGGTATATAAAATTATTCATAATGATAGTAGGAGGCTTGGT
AGGTTTAAGAATAGTTTTTGCTGTACTTTCTATAGTGAATAGAGTTAGGCAGGGATATTCACCATTATCG
TTTCAGACCCACCTCCCAACCCCGAGGGGACCCATGCATTGCATCTCAATTAGTCAGCAACCAGGTGTGG
AAAGTCCCCAGGCTCCCCAGCAGGCAGAAGTATGCAAAGCATGCGTCTCAATTAGTCAGCAACCATAGTC
CCGCCCCTAACTCCGCCCATCCCGCCCCTAACTCCGCCCAGTTCCGCCCATTCTCCGCCCCATGGCTGAC
TAATTTTTTTTATTTATGCAGAGGCCGAGGCCGCCTCGGCCTCTGAGCTATTCCAGAAGTAGTGAGGAGG
CTTTTTTGGAGGCCTAGGCTTTTGCAAAAAGCTTTCTAGAGGTACCACCGGAGCTTACCATGACCGAGTA
CAAGCCCACGGTGCGCCTCGCCACCCGCGACGACGTCCCCAGGGCCGTACGCACCCTCGCCGCCGCGTTC
GCCGACTACCCCGCCACGCGCCACACCGTCGATCCGGACCGCCACATCGAGCGGGTCACCGAGCTGCAAG
AACTCTTCCTCACGCGCGTCGGGCTCGACATCGGCAAGGTGTGGGTCGCGGACGACGGCGCCGCCGTGGC
GGTCTGGACCACGCCGGAGAGCGTCGAAGCGGGGGCGGTGTTCGCCGAGATCGGCCCGCGCATGGCCGAG
TTGAGCGGTTCCCGGCTGGCCGCGCAGCAACAGATGGAAGGCCTCCTGGCGCCGCACCGGCCCAAGGAGC
CCGCGTGGTTCCTGGCCACCGTCGGCGTCTCGCCCGACCACCAGGGCAAGGGTCTGGGCAGCGCCGTCGT
GCTCCCCGGAGTGGAGGCGGCCGAGCGCGCCGGGGTGCCCGCCTTCCTGGAGACCTCCGCGCCCCGCAAC
CTCCCCTTCTACGAGCGGCTCGGCTTCACCGTCACCGCCGACGTCGAGGTGCCCGAAGGACCGCGCACCT
GGTGCATGACCCGCAAGCCCGGTGCCAGTTAACGAATTCTAGATCTTGAGACAAATGGCAGTATTCATCC
ACAATTTTAAAAGAAAAGGGGGGATTGGGGGGTACAGTGCAGGGGAAAGAATAGTAGACATAATAGCAAC
AGACATACAAACTAAAGAATTACAAAAACAAATTACAAAAATTCAAAATTTTCGGGTTTATTACAGGGAC
AGCAGAGATCCACTTTGGCGCCGGCTCGAGGCCTGCAGGTGCAAAGATGGATAAAGTTTTAAACAGAGAG
GAATCTTTGCAGCTAATGGACCTTCTAGGTCTTGAAAGGAGTGGGAATTGGCTCCGGTGCCCGTCAGTGG
GCAGAGCGCACATCGCCCACAGTCCCCGAGAAGTTGGGGGGAGGGGTCGGCAATTGAACCGGTGCCTAGA
GAAGGTGGCGCGGGGTAAACTGGGAAAGTGATGTCGTGTACTGGCTCCGCCTTTTTCCCGAGGGTGGGGG
AGAACCGTATATAAGTGCAGTAGTCGCCGTGAACGTTCTTTTTCGCAACGGGTTTGCCGCCAGAACACAG
GTAAGTGCCGTGTGTGGTTCCCGCGGGCCTGGCCTCTTTACGGGTTATGGCCCTTGCGTGCCTTGAATTA
CTTCCACCTGGCTGCAGTACGTGATTCTTGATCCCGAGCTTCGGGTTGGAAGTGGGTGGGAGAGTTCGAG
GCCTTGCGCTTAAGGAGCCCCTTCGCCTCGTGCTTGAGTTGAGGCCTGGCCTGGGCGCTGGGGCCGCCGC
GTGCGAATCTGGTGGCACCTTCGCGCCTGTCTCGCTGCTTTCGATAAGTCTCTAGCCATTTAAAATTTTT
GATGACCTGCTGCGACGCTTTTTTTCTGGCAAGATAGTCTTGTAAATGCGGGCCAAGATCTGCACACTGG
TATTTCGGTTTTTGGGGCCGCGGGCGGCGACGGGGCCCGTGCGTCCCAGCGCACATGTTCGGCGAGGCGG
GGCCTGCGAGCGCGGCCACCGAGAATCGGACGGGGGTAGTCTCAAGCTGGCCGGCCTGCTCTGGTGCCTG
GCCTCGCGCCGCCGTGTATCGCCCCGCCCTGGGCGGCAAGGCTGGCCCGGTCGGCACCAGTTGCGTGAGC
GGAAAGATGGCCGCTTCCCGGCCCTGCTGCAGGGAGCTCAAAATGGAGGACGCGGCGCTCGGGAGAGCGG
GCGGGTGAGTCACCCACACAAAGGAAAAGGGCCTTTCCGTCCTCAGCCGTCGCTTCATGTGACTCCACGG
AGTACCGGGCGCCGTCCAGGCACCTCGATTAGTTCTCGAGCTTTTGGAGTACGTCGTCTTTAGGTTGGGG
GGAGGGGTTTTATGCGATGGAGTTTCCCCACACTGAGTGGGTGGAGACTGAAGTTAGGCCAGCTTGGCAC
TTGATGTAATTCTCCTTGGAATTTGCCCTTTTTGAGTTTGGATCTTGGTTCATTCTCAAGCCTCAGACAG
TGGTTCAAAGTTTTTTTCTTCCATTTCAGGTGTCGTGAGGCTAGCACCGCCACCATGACACCAGCATCTG
CATCTGGTGAGGACTCAGGAAGCTTCTACTCATGGCAGAAGGCAAAGAGGGAACAGGGGCTAGTGACATT
TGAAGATGTAGCTGTGGATTTCACCCAGGAGGAGTGGCAGTACCTGAACCCACCACAGAGGACCCTGTAC
AGAGACGTGATGCTGGAGACCTACAGCAACTTGGTCTTTGTGGGGCAGCAGGTTACCAAACCAAACCTCA
TCCTCAAGTTGGAGGTAGAAGAATGCCCGGCAGAAGGAAAAATCCCATTTTGGAACTTTCCAGAAGTCTG
TCAAGTTGATGAACAGATTGAGAGGCAACATCAGGATGACCAAGATAAATGTCTGCTGATGCAAGTTGGA
TTTTCTGACAAGAAAACAATTATCACCAAGAGTGCTCGTGACTGTCATGAGTTTGGAAACATACTTCATC
TGAGTACAAACCTTGTTGCTTCAATACAAAGACCCGATAAACACGAATCATTTGGAAATAATATGGTAGA
TAATTTAGACTTATTTAGTAGAAGTTCTGCAGAAAATAAATATGATAATGGATGTGCAAAATTGTTCTTC
CATACTGAGTATGAGAAAACAAATCCTGGAATGAAGCCCTATGGCTATAAAGAGTGTGGGAAAGGTCTTA
GGCGAAAGAAAGGCCTTAGTCTACATCAGAGAATTAAAAATGGAGAGAAACCCTTTGAATGTACTGCATG
TAGGAAAACCTTCAGCAAGAAGTCACACCTCATTGTACATTGGAGAACTCATACGGGAGAGAAACCTTTT
GGATGTACCGAATGTGGAAAAGCTTTTAGCCAAAAATCTCAGCTCATTATACACTTGCGAACTCATACAG
GAGAGAGACCCTTTGAGTGTCCTGAATGTGGAAAAGCCTTCAGAGAAAAGTCAACTGTCATCATACATTA
CAGGACTCACACAGGAGAAAAACCTTATGAATGTAATGAATGTGGAAAAGCCTTCACTCAGAAGTCCAAC
CTCATTGTCCATCAGAAAACCCACACTGGAGAGAAAACCTATGAATGCACTAAATGTGGAGAATCTTTCA
TACAGAAGCTTGATCTAATTATACATCATAGTACCCATACAGGAAAGAAACCCCATGAATGTAATGAGTG
TAAGAAAACTTTCAGTGATAAGTCAACTCTCATTATACACCAGAGAACTCATACGGGAGAGAAACCTCAT
AAATGTACTGAATGTGGGAAGTCTTTCAATGAGAAGTCAACCCTCATTGTGCATCAAAGAACTCATACAG
GAGAGAAACCCTATGAATGTGATGTGTGTGGAAAAACCTTCACGCAAAAGTCAAACCTTGGTGTACATCA
GAGAACTCATTCAGGAGAGAAACCCTTTGAATGTAATGAATGTGAGAAAGCCTTCTCTCAGAAGTCCTAC
CTCATGCTGCATCAGAGAGGTCATACAGGAGAGAAACCTTACGAGTGCAATGAATGTGAAAAAGCATTTT
CACAGAAATCATATCTCATTATACATCAAAGAACTCATACAGAAGAAAAACCCTATAAATGTAATGAATG
TGGCAAAGCCTTCAGAGAAAAGTCAAAGCTCATTATACATCAGAGAATTCATACAGGAGAGAAACCTTAT
GAATGTCCTGTGTGTTGGAAAGCTTTTAGCCAGAAGTCACAGCTCATAATACATCAGAGAACGCACACGG
GAGAGAAACCCTATGCATGCACTGAGTGTGGCAAAGCCTTCCGAGAAAAGTCAACATTCACTGTACATCA
AAGAACTCATACTGGAGAGAAACCCTATAAATGTACAGAATGTGGGAAAGCCTTTACCCAAAAATCAAAC
CTTATTGTACATCAGCGAACCCATGCAGGAAAGAAAGCCCATGGAAGAGGCCACACTCGGAAGTCAAAGT
TCATGGCACATTAGTAATGAACTAGTCCGTAACTTGAAAGTATTTCGATTTCTTGGCTTTATATATCTTG
TGGAAAGGACGATGAACCTTGCGAATTACGTCTGGTACGCGTTAAGTCGACAATCAACCTCTGGATTACA
AAATTTGTGAAAGATTGACTGGTATTCTTAACTATGTTGCTCCTTTTACGCTATGTGGATACGCTGCTTT
AATGCCTTTGTATCATGCTATTGCTTCCCGTATGGCTTTCATTTTCTCCTCCTTGTATAAATCCTGGTTG
CTGTCTCTTTATGAGGAGTTGTGGCCCGTTGTCAGGCAACGTGGCGTGGTGTGCACTGTGTTTGCTGACG
CAACCCCCACTGGTTGGGGCATTGCCACCACCTGTCAGCTCCTTTCCGGGACTTTCGCTTTCCCCCTCCC
TATTGCCACGGCGGAACTCATCGCCGCCTGCCTTGCCCGCTGCTGGACAGGGGCTCGGCTGTTGGGCACT
GACAATTCCGTGGTGTTGTCGGGGAAATCATCGTCCTTTCCTTGGCTGCTCGCCTGTGTTGCCACCTGGA
TTCTGCGCGGGACGTCCTTCTGCTACGTCCCTTCGGCCCTCAATCCAGCGGACCTTCCTTCCCGCGGCCT
GCTGCCGGCTCTGCGGCCTCTTCCGCGTCTTCGCCTTCGCCCTCAGACGAGTCGGATCTCCCTTTGGGCC
GCCTCCCCGCGTCGACTTTAAGACCAATGACTTACAAGGCAGCTGTAGATCTTAGCCACTTTTTAAAAGA
AAAGGGGGGACTGGAAGGGCTAATTCACTCCCAACGAAGACAAGATCTGCTTTTTGCTTGTACTGGGTCT
CTCTGGTTAGACCAGATCTGAGCCTGGGAGCTCTCTGGCTAACTAGGGAACCCACTGCTTAAGCCTCAAT
AAAGCTTGCCTTGAGTGCTTCAAGTAGTGTGTGCCCGTCTGTTGTGTGACTCTGGTAACTAGAGATCCCT
CAGACCCTTTTAGTCAGTGTGGAAAATCTCTAGCAGTACGTATAGTAGTTCATGTCATCTTATTATTCAG
TATTTATAACTTGCAAAGAAATGAATATCAGAGAGTGAGAGGAACTTGTTTATTGCAGCTTATAATGGTT
ACAAATAAAGCAATAGCATCACAAATTTCACAAATAAAGCATTTTTTTCACTGCATTCTAGTTGTGGTTT
GTCCAAACTCATCAATGTATCTTATCATGTCTGGCTCTAGCTATCCCGCCCCTAACTCCGCCCATCCCGC
CCCTAACTCCGCCCAGTTCCGCCCATTCTCCGCCCCATGGCTGACTAATTTTTTTTATTTATGCAGAGGC
CGAGGCCGCCTCGGCCTCTGAGCTATTCCAGAAGTAGTGAGGAGGCTTTTTTGGAGGCCTAGGGACGTAC
CCAATTCGCCCTATAGTGAGTCGTATTACGCGCGCTCACTGGCCGTCGTTTTACAACGTCGTGACTGGGA
AAACCCTGGCGTTACCCAACTTAATCGCCTTGCAGCACATCCCCCTTTCGCCAGCTGGCGTAATAGCGAA
GAGGCCCGCACCGATCGCCCTTCCCAACAGTTGCGCAGCCTGAATGGCGAATGGG
[124 nt withheld, positions 7616-7739]
C
[91 nt withheld, positions 7741-7831]
A
[49 nt withheld, positions 7833-7881]
CCTTTGACGTTGGAGTCCACGTTCTTT
[37 nt withheld, positions 7909-7945]
ACCCTATCTCGGTCTATTCTTTTGATTTATAAGGGATTTTGCCGATTTCGGCCTATTGGTTAAAAAATGA
GCTGATTTAACAAAAATTTAACGCGAATTTTAACAAAATATTAACGCTTACAATTTAGGTGGCACTTTTC
GGGGAAATGTGCGCGGAACCCCTATTTGTTTATTTTTCTAAATACATTCAAATATGTATCCGCTCATGAG
ACAATAACCCTGATAAATGCTTCAATAATATTGAAAAAGGAAGAGTATGAGTATTCAACATTTCCGTGTC
GCCCTTATTCCCTTTTTTGCGGCATTTTGCCTTCCTGTTTTTGCTCACCCAGAAACGCTGGTGAAAGTAA
AAGATGCTGAAGATCAGTTGGGTGCACGAGTGGGTTACATCGAACTGGATCTCAACAGCGGTAAGATCCT
TGAGAGTTTTCGCCCCGAAGAACGTTTTCCAATGATGAGCACTTTTAAAGTTCTGCTATGTGGCGCGGTA
TTATCCCGTATTGACGCCGGGCAAGAGCAACTCGGTCGCCGCATACACTATTCTCAGAATGACTTGGTTG
AGTACTCACCAGTCACAGAAAAGCATCTTACGGATGGCATGACAGTAAGAGAATTATGCAGTGCTGCCAT
AACCATGAGTGATAACACTGCGGCCAACTTACTTCTGACAACGATCGGAGGACCGAAGGAGCTAACCGCT
TTTTTGCACAACATGGGGGATCATGTAACTCGCCTTGATCGTTGGGAACCGGAGCTGAATGAAGCCATAC
CAAACGACGAGCGTGACACCACGATGCCTGTAGCAATGGCAACAACGTTGCGCAAACTATTAACTGGCGA
ACTACTTACTCTAGCTTCCCGGCAACAATTAATAGACTGGATGGAGGCGGATAAAGTTGCAGGACCACTT
CTGCGCTCGGCCCTTCCGGCTGGCTGGTTTATTGCTGATAAATCTGGAGCCGGTGAGCGTGGGTCTCGCG
GTATCATTGCAGCACTGGGGCCAGATGGTAAGCCCTCCCGTATCGTAGTTATCTACACGACGGGGAGTCA
GGCAACTATGGATGAACGAAATAGACAGATCGCTGAGATAGGTGCCTCACTGATTAAGCATTGGTAACTG
TCAGACCAAGTTTACTCATATATACTTTAGATTGATTTAAAACTTCATTTTTAATTTAAAAGGATCTAGG
TGAAGATCCTTTTTGATAATCTCATGACCAAAATCCCTTAACGTGAGTTTTCGTTCCACTGAGCGTCAGA
CCCCGTAGAAAAGATCAAAGGATCTTCTTGAGATCCTTTTTTTCTGCGCGTAATCTGCTGCTTGCAAACA
AAAAAACCACCGCTACCAGCGGTGGTTTGTTTGCCGGATCAAGAGCTACCAACTCTTTTTCCGAAGGTAA
CTGGCTTCAGCAGAGCGCAGATACCAAATACTGTTCTTCTAGTGTAGCCGTAGTTAGGCCACCACTTCAA
GAACTCTGTAGCACCGCCTACATACCTCGCTCTGCTAATCCTGTTACCAGTGGCTGCTGCCAGTGGCGAT
AAGTCGTGTCTTACCGGGTTGGACTCAAGACGATAGTTACCGGATAAGGCGCAGCGGTCGGGCTGAACGG
GGGGTTCGTGCACACAGCCCAGCTTGGAGCGAACGACCTACACCGAACTGAGATACCTACAGCGTGAGCT
ATGAGAAAGCGCCACGCTTCCCGAAGGGAGAAAGGCGGACAGGTATCCGGTAAGCGGCAGGGTCGGAACA
GGAGAGCGCACGAGGGAGCTTCCAGGGGGAAACGCCTGGTATCTTTATAGTCCTGTCGGGTTTCGCCACC
TCTGACTTGAGCGTCGATTTTTGTGATGCTCGTCAGGGGGGCGGAGCCTATGGAAAAACGCCAGCAACGC
GGCCTTTTTACGGTTCCTGGCCTTTTGCTGGCCTTTTGCTCACATGTTCTTTCCTGCGTTATCCCCTGAT
TCTGTGGATAACCGTATTACCGCCTTTGAGTGAGCTGATACCGCTCGCCGCAGCCGAACGACCGAGCGCA
GCGAGTCAGTGAGCGAGGAAGCGGAAGAGCGCCCAATACGCAAACCGCCTCTCCCCGCGCGTTGGCCGAT
TCATTAATGCAGCTGGCACGACAGGTTTCCCGACTGGAAAGCGGGCAGTGAGCGCAACGCAATTAATGTG
AGTTAGCTCACTCATTAGGCACCCCAGGCTTTACACTTTATGCTTCCGGCTCGTATGTTGTGTGGAATTG
TGAGCGGATAACAATTTCACACAGGAAACAGCTATGACCATGATTACGCCAAGCGCGCAATTAACCCTCA
CTAAAGGGAACAAAAGCTGGAGCTGCAAGC
Features (pLannotate 1.2.2; 31 found; start..end, strand, type, name):
      5..231     +  promoter       RSV promoter: Rous sarcoma virus enhancer/promoter
    232..412     +  LTR            5' LTR (truncated): truncated 5' long terminal repeat (LTR) from HIV-1
    459..584     +  misc_feature   HIV-1 Ψ: packaging signal of human immunodeficiency virus type 1
    568..931     +  CDS            HIV-1 gag (fragment): gag protein from human immunodeficiency virus 1; gag
   1077..1310    +  misc_feature   RRE: The Rev response element (RRE) of HIV-1 allows for Rev-dependent mRNA export from the nucleus to the cytoplasm.
   1687..1713    +  CDS            Rev (fragment): human immunodeficiency virus 1 (HIV-1) Rev protein; rev; enhances nuclear export of unspliced and incompletely spliced viral mRNAs
   1720..1743    +  promoter       SV40 promoter (fragment): SV40 early promoter
   1744..1815    +  promoter       SV40 promoter (fragment): SV40 enhancer and early promoter
   1839..1974    +  rep_origin     SV40 ori: SV40 origin of replication
   2020..2616    +  CDS            PuroR (fragment): puromycin N-acetyltransferase; pac from Streptomyces; confers resistance to puromycin
   2665..2782    +  misc_feature   cPPT/CTS: central polypurine tract and central termination sequence of HIV-1
   2847..2913    +  CDS            small t antigen (fragment): SV40 (simian virus 40) small t antigen
   2920..4098    +  promoter       EF-1α promoter: strong constitutive promoter for human elongation factor EF-1α
   4115..4804    +  CDS            ZNF182 (fragment): ZN182_HUMAN - Also known as KOX14, ZNF21. Experimental evidence at transcript level: Swiss-Prot protein existence level 2. May be involved in transcriptional regulation. From Homo sapiens (Human).
   6047..6100    +  promoter       U6 promoter (fragment): RNA polymerase III promoter for human U6 snRNA
   6142..6730    +  misc_feature   WPRE: woodchuck hepatitis virus posttranscriptional regulatory element
   6781..6800    +  misc_feature   cPPT/CTS (fragment): central polypurine tract and central termination sequence of HIV-1
   6802..7035    +  LTR            3' LTR (ΔU3): self-inactivating 3' long terminal repeat (LTR) from HIV-1
   7113..7234    +  polyA_signal   SV40 poly(A) signal: SV40 polyadenylation signal
   7274..7409    +  rep_origin     SV40 ori: SV40 origin of replication
   7430..7448    -  promoter       T7 promoter: promoter for bacteriophage T7 RNA polymerase
   7456..7611    +  CDS            lacZα (fragment): LacZα fragment of β-galactosidase; lacZ fragment
   7616..8044    +  rep_origin     f1 ori (sequence partly withheld): f1 bacteriophage origin of replication; arrow indicates direction of (+) strand synthesis
   8097..8201    +  promoter       AmpR promoter: bla
   8202..9062    +  CDS            AmpR: β-lactamase; bla; confers resistance to ampicillin, carbenicillin, and related antibiotics
   9233..9821    +  rep_origin     ori: high-copy-number ColE1/pMB1/pBR322/pUC origin of replication
  10004..10096   +  CDS            lacI (fragment): lac repressor; lacI; The lac repressor binds to the lac operator to inhibit transcription in E. coli. This inhibition can be relieved by adding lactose or isopropyl-β-D-thiogalactopyranoside (IPTG).
  10109..10130   +  protein_bind   CAP binding site: CAP binding activates transcription in the presence of cAMP. E. coli catabolite activator protein
  10145..10175   +  promoter       lac promoter: promoter for the E. coli lac operon
  10183..10199   +  protein_bind   lac operator: The lac repressor binds to the lac operator to inhibit transcription in E. coli. This inhibition can be relieved by adding lactose or isopropyl-β-D-thiogalactopyranoside (IPTG). lac repressor encoded by lacI
  10244..10262   +  promoter       T3 promoter: promoter for bacteriophage T3 RNA polymerase
