[The description below was written by a language model from this plasmid's Addgene catalogue record and pLannotate feature annotations shown in this document.]
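Description:
TFORF1755 is a third-generation-style, self-inactivating lentiviral expression plasmid built on the pLX_TRC317 backbone, carrying the human zinc-finger transcription factor gene ZNF182 (also known as KOX14 or ZNF21). It belongs to a large barcoded transcription factor ORF collection. In bacteria it is maintained through a high-copy ColE1/pUC-type origin and selected with ampicillin via β-lactamase. An f1 origin and remnants of a lac/T7/T3 cloning region are also present in the backbone. The depositor notes that the plasmid can recombine, as is common for LTR-containing vectors.

The viral portion begins with an RSV promoter fused to a truncated HIV-1 5' LTR, which drives Tat-independent production of the genomic RNA in packaging cells. This is followed by the Ψ packaging signal with a partial gag sequence, the Rev response element for nuclear export of the unspliced genome, and a cPPT/CTS element. The genome ends in a ΔU3 3' LTR that inactivates the LTR promoter after integration, with an SV40 polyadenylation signal downstream. Two cassettes lie within it. An SV40 early promoter drives puromycin N-acetyltransferase for selecting transduced mammalian cells, and the EF-1α promoter drives the ZNF182 ORF, with a WPRE downstream to enhance transcript stability and expression. The automated annotation labels only the first part of the roughly 2 kb insert as ZNF182, and it does not mark the unique 24-bp barcode described in the catalogue entry, so the barcode's exact position is not stated. The construct is intended for overexpressing ZNF182 in mammalian cells, individually or in pooled screens where the barcode identifies which factor each cell received.
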