Addgene plasmid #143843: TFORF1755
Purpose: Lentiviral vector for overexpressing transcription factor ORFs with unique 24-bp barcodes. Barcodes facilitate identification of transcription factors in pooled screens.
Depositing lab: Feng Zhang. Depositing organization: Broad Institute. Publication: A transcription factor atlas of directed differentiation. Joung J, Ma S, Tay T, Geiger-Schuller KR, Kirchgatterer PC, Verdine VK, Guo B, Arias-Garcia MA, Allen WE, Singh A, Kuksenko O, Abudayyeh OO, Gootenberg JS, Fu Z, Macrae RK, Buenrostro JD, Regev A, Zhang F. Cell. 2023 Jan 5;186(1):209-229.e26. doi: 10.1016/j.cell.2022.11.026. PubMed 36608654.
Backbone
  Vector backbone: pLX_TRC317
  Backbone manufacturer: Broad Institute Genetic Perturbation Platform
  Backbone size w/o insert (bp): 8264
  Vector type: Mammalian Expression, Lentiviral
  Selectable markers: Puromycin
Growth in bacteria
  Bacterial resistance: Ampicillin, 100 μg/mL
  Growth temperature: 37°C
  Growth strain: NEB Stable
  Copy number: High Copy
Gene/Insert
  Gene/Insert name: ZNF182
  Species: H. sapiens (human)
  Insert size (bp): 2021
  Entrez Gene: ZNF182 (a.k.a. HHZ150, KOX14, ZNF21, Zfp182)
  Promoter: EF1a
  Cloning method: Unknown
  Sequencing primers: 5′ GGGTGGAGACTGAAGTTAGGCCAG; 3′ CACATAGCGTAAAAGGAGCAACATAG
Terms and licenses: Academic/Nonprofit Terms; Industry Terms: Not Available to Industry
Depositor comments: NM_006962,NM_001178099,ENST00000396965 . The transcription factor ORF portion of this plasmid was synthesized by Genewiz. Please test multiple small colonies in case of plasmid recombination. To make this collection available in a timely manner, a portion of this collection was not fully sequenced by Addgene. If an Addgene verified full plasmid sequence is not available, please contact us prior to placing an order to request the full sequence.
How to cite: TFORF1755 was a gift from Feng Zhang (Addgene plasmid # 143843 ; http://n2t.net/addgene:143843 ; RRID:Addgene_143843)
