>Addgene plasmid #143843 | TFORF1755 | depositor partial sequence | sequence record 283656 | Insert
ACCGCCACCATGACACCAGCATCTGCATCTGGTGAGGACTCAGGAAGCTTCTACTCATGGCAGAAGGCAA
AGAGGGAACAGGGGCTAGTGACATTTGAAGATGTAGCTGTGGATTTCACCCAGGAGGAGTGGCAGTACCT
GAACCCACCACAGAGGACCCTGTACAGAGACGTGATGCTGGAGACCTACAGCAACTTGGTCTTTGTGGGG
CAGCAGGTTACCAAACCAAACCTCATCCTCAAGTTGGAGGTAGAAGAATGCCCGGCAGAAGGAAAAATCC
CATTTTGGAACTTTCCAGAAGTCTGTCAAGTTGATGAACAGATTGAGAGGCAACATCAGGATGACCAAGA
TAAATGTCTGCTGATGCAAGTTGGATTTTCTGACAAGAAAACAATTATCACCAAGAGTGCTCGTGACTGT
CATGAGTTTGGAAACATACTTCATCTGAGTACAAACCTTGTTGCTTCAATACAAAGACCCGATAAACACG
AATCATTTGGAAATAATATGGTAGATAATTTAGACTTATTTAGTAGAAGTTCTGCAGAAAATAAATATGA
TAATGGATGTGCAAAATTGTTCTTCCATACTGAGTATGAGAAAACAAATCCTGGAATGAAGCCCTATGGC
TATAAAGAGTGTGGGAAAGGTCTTAGGCGAAAGAAAGGCCTTAGTCTACATCAGAGAATTAAAAATGGAG
AGAAACCCTTTGAATGTACTGCATGTAGGAAAACCTTCAGCAAGAAGTCACACCTCATTGTACATTGGAG
AACTCATACGGGAGAGAAACCTTTTGGATGTACCGAATGTGGAAAAGCTTTTAGCCAAAAATCTCAGCTC
ATTATACACTTGCGAACTCATACAGGAGAGAGACCCTTTGAGTGTCCTGAATGTGGAAAAGCCTTCAGAG
AAAAGTCAACTGTCATCATACATTACAGGACTCACACAGGAGAAAAACCTTATGAATGTAATGAATGTGG
AAAAGCCTTCACTCAGAAGTCCAACCTCATTGTCCATCAGAAAACCCACACTGGAGAGAAAACCTATGAA
TGCACTAAATGTGGAGAATCTTTCATACAGAAGCTTGATCTAATTATACATCATAGTACCCATACAGGAA
AGAAACCCCATGAATGTAATGAGTGTAAGAAAACTTTCAGTGATAAGTCAACTCTCATTATACACCAGAG
AACTCATACGGGAGAGAAACCTCATAAATGTACTGAATGTGGGAAGTCTTTCAATGAGAAGTCAACCCTC
ATTGTGCATCAAAGAACTCATACAGGAGAGAAACCCTATGAATGTGATGTGTGTGGAAAAACCTTCACGC
AAAAGTCAAACCTTGGTGTACATCAGAGAACTCATTCAGGAGAGAAACCCTTTGAATGTAATGAATGTGA
GAAAGCCTTCTCTCAGAAGTCCTACCTCATGCTGCATCAGAGAGGTCATACAGGAGAGAAACCTTACGAG
TGCAATGAATGTGAAAAAGCATTTTCACAGAAATCATATCTCATTATACATCAAAGAACTCATACAGAAG
AAAAACCCTATAAATGTAATGAATGTGGCAAAGCCTTCAGAGAAAAGTCAAAGCTCATTATACATCAGAG
AATTCATACAGGAGAGAAACCTTATGAATGTCCTGTGTGTTGGAAAGCTTTTAGCCAGAAGTCACAGCTC
ATAATACATCAGAGAACGCACACGGGAGAGAAACCCTATGCATGCACTGAGTGTGGCAAAGCCTTCCGAG
AAAAGTCAACATTCACTGTACATCAAAGAACTCATACTGGAGAGAAACCCTATAAATGTACAGAATGTGG
GAAAGCCTTTACCCAAAAATCAAACCTTATTGTACATCAGCGAACCCATGCAGGAAAGAAAGCCCATGGA
AGAGGCCACACTCGGAAGTCAAAGTTCATGGCACATTAGTAATGAACTAGTCCGTAACTTGAAAGTATTT
CGATTTCTTGGCTTTATATATCTTGTGGAAAGGACGATGAACCTTGCGAATTACGTCTGGT
