>Addgene plasmid #143843 | TFORF1755 | depositor partial sequence | sequence record 283657 | Barcode
TGAACCTTGCGAATTACGTCTGGT
